>Addgene plasmid #103238 | LSB-hsa-miR-141-3p | depositor full sequence | sequence record 195525 | Full Sequence
AATTGAGGGGATAACGCAGGAAAGAACATGTGAGCAAAAGGCCAGCAAAAGGCCAGGAACCGTAAAAAGG
CCGCGTTGCTGGCGTTTTTCCATAGGCTCCGCCCCCCTGACGAGCATCACAAAAATCGACGCTCAAGTCA
GAGGTGGCGAAACCCGACAGGACTATAAAGATACCAGGCGTTTCCCCCTGGAAGCTCCCTCGTGCGCTCT
CCTGTTCCGACCCTGCCGCTTACCGGATACCTGTCCGCCTTTCTCCCTTCGGGAAGCGTGGCGCTTTCTC
ATAGCTCACGCTGTAGGTATCTCAGTTCGGTGTAGGTCGTTCGCTCCAAGCTGGGCTGTGTGCACGAACC
CCCCGTTCAGCCCGACCGCTGCGCCTTATCCGGTAACTATCGTCTTGAGTCCAACCCGGTAAGACACGAC
TTATCGCCACTGGCAGCAGCCACTGGTAACAGGATTAGCAGAGCGAGGTATGTAGGCGGTGCTACAGAGT
TCTTGAAGTGGTGGCCTAACTACGGCTACACTAGAAGAACAGTATTTGGTATCTGCGCTCTGCTGAAGCC
AGTTACCTTCGGAAAAAGAGTTGGTAGCTCTTGATCCGGCAAACAAACCACCGCTGGTAGCGGTGGTTTT
TTTGTTTGCAAGCAGCAGATTACGCGCAGAAAAAAAGGATCTCAAGAAGATCCTTTGATCTTTTCTACGG
GGTCTGACGCTCAGTGGAACGAAAACTCACGTTAAGGGATTTTGGTCATGAGATTATCAAAAAGGATCTT
CACCTAGATCCTTTTAAATTAAAAATGAAGTTTTAAATCAATCTAAAGTATATATGAGTAAACTTGGTCT
GACAGTTACCAATGCTTAATCAGTGAGGCACCTATCTCAGCGATCTGTCTATTTCGTTCATCCATAGTTG
CCTGACTCCCCGTCGTGTAGATAACTACGATACGGGAGGGCTTACCATCTGGCCCCAGTGCTGCAATGAT
ACCGCGAGAACCACGCTCACCGGCTCCAGATTTATCAGCAATAAACCAGCCAGCCGGAAGGGCCGAGCGC
AGAAGTGGTCCTGCAACTTTATCCGCCTCCATCCAGTCTATTAATTGTTGCCGGGAAGCTAGAGTAAGTA
GTTCGCCAGTTAATAGTTTGCGCAACGTTGTTGCCATTGCTACAGGCATCGTGGTGTCACGCTCGTCGTT
TGGTATGGCTTCATTCAGCTCCGGTTCCCAACGATCAAGGCGAGTTACATGATCCCCCATGTTGTGCAAA
AAAGCGGTTAGCTCCTTCGGTCCTCCGATCGTTGTCAGAAGTAAGTTGGCCGCAGTGTTATCACTCATGG
TTATGGCAGCACTGCATAATTCTCTTACTGTCATGCCATCCGTAAGATGCTTTTCTGTGACTGGTGAGTA
CTCAACCAAGTCATTCTGAGAATAGTGTATGCGGCGACCGAGTTGCTCTTGCCCGGCGTCAATACGGGAT
AATACCGCGCCACATAGCAGAACTTTAAAAGTGCTCATCATTGGAAAACGTTCTTCGGGGCGAAAACTCT
CAAGGATCTTACCGCTGTTGAGATCCAGTTCGATGTAACCCACTCGTGCACCCAACTGATCTTCAGCATC
TTTTACTTTCACCAGCGTTTCTGGGTGAGCAAAAACAGGAAGGCAAAATGCCGCAAAAAAGGGAATAAGG
GCGACACGGAAATGTTGAATACTCATACTCTTCCTTTTTCAATATTATTGAAGCATTTATCAGGGTTATT
GTCTCATGAGCGGATACATATTTGAATGTAGCTCCGAATTTCTCGAGGGCTTGTCGACGACGGCGGTCTC
CGTCGTCAGGATCATGAATTCGACCCGCCTGCCACCATGACCGAGTACAAGCCCACGGTGCGCCTCGCCA
CCCGCGACGACGTCCCCCGGGCCGTACGCACCCTCGCCGCCGCGTTCGCCGACTACCCCGCCACGCGCCA
CACCGTCGACCCGGACCGCCACATCGAGCGGGTCACCGAGCTGCAAGAACTCTTCCTCACGCGCGTCGGG
CTCGACATCGGCAAGGTGTGGGTCGCGGACGACGGCGCCGCGGTGGCGGTCTGGACCACGCCGGAGAGCG
TCGAAGCGGGGGCGGTGTTCGCCGAGATCGGCCCGCGCATGGCCGAGTTGAGCGGTTCCCGGCTGGCCGC
GCAGCAACAGATGGAAGGCCTCCTGGCGCCGCACCGGCCCAAGGAGCCCGCGTGGTTCCTGGCCACCGTC
GGCGTCTCGCCCGACCACCAGGGCAAGGGTCTGGGCAGCGCCGTCGTGCTCCCCGGAGTGGAGGCGGCCG
AGCGCGCCGGGGTGCCCGCCTTCCTGGAGACATCCGCGCCCCGCAACCTCCCCTTCTACGAGCGGCTCGG
CTTCACCGTCACCGCCGACGTCGAGGTGCCCGAAGGACCGCGCACCTGGTGCATGACCCGCAAGCCCGGT
GCCTGATACGCGTGAATTCACTCCTCAGGTGCAGGCTGCCTATCAGAAGGTGGTGGCTGGTGTGGCCAAT
GCCCTGGCTCACAAATACCACTGAGATCTTTTTCCCTCTGCCAAAAATTATGGGGACATCATGAAGCCCC
TTGAGCATCTGACTTCTGGCTAATAAAGGAAATTTATTTTCATTGCAATAGTGTGTTGGAATTTTTTGTG
TCTCTCACTCGGAAGGACATATGGGAGGGCAAATCATTTAAAACATCAGAATGAGTATTTGGTTTAGAGT
TTGGCAACATATGCCCATATGCTGGCTGCCATGAACAAAGGTTGGCTATAAAGAGGTCATCAGTATATGA
AACAGCCCCCTGCTGTCCATTCCTTATTCCATAGAAAAGCCTTGACTTGAGGTTAGATTTTTTTTATATT
TTGTTTTGTGTTATTTTTTTCTTTAACATCCCTAAAATTTTCCTTACATGTTTTACTAGCCAGATTTTTC
CTCCTCTCCTGACTACTCCCAGTCATAGCTGTCCCTCTTCTCTTATGGAGATCCCTCGACCTGCAGCCCA
AGCTTGAATTCTCTAGAATTACCCTGTTATCCCTATGCTTGGTTTACCGAGCTCTTATTGGTTTTCAAAC
TTCATTGACTGTGCCCAACGCGCCTGGGAGCTCACGGGGACAGCCCCCCCCCAAAGCCCCCAGGGATGTA
ATTACGTCCCTCCCCCGCTAGGGGGCAGCAGCGAGCCGCCCGGGGCTCCGCTCCGGTCCGGCGCTCCCCC
CGCATCCCCGAGCCGGCAGCGTGCGGGGACAGCCCGGGCACGGGGAAGGTGGCACGGGATCGCTTTCCTC
TGAACGCTTCTCGCTGCTCTTTGAGCCTGCAGACACCTGGGGGGATACGGGGAAAAAGCTAGGCTGAAAG
ACCGGTTCTTAGAATGACACGCGCCTGGGAGCTCACGGGGACAGCCCCCCCCCAAAGCCCCCAGGGATGT
AATTACGTCCCTCCCCCGCTAGGGGGCAGCAGCGAGCCGCCCGGGGCTCCGCTCCGGTCCGGCGCTCCCC
CCGCATCCCCGAGCCGGCAGCGTGCGGGGACAGCCCGGGCACGGGGAAGGTGGCACGGGATCGCTTTCCT
CTGAACGCTTCTCGCTGCTCTTTGAGCCTGCAGACACCTGGGGGGATACGGGGAAAAAGCTAACTTCTGA
GACGACAACTTTGTATAGAAAAGTTGGCTCCGAATTCGCCCTTGACAGCAGAGATCCAGTTTGGTTAATT
AATTGGCTCCGGTGCCCGTCAGTGGGCAGAGCGCACATCGCCCACAGTCCCCGAGAAGTTGTGGGGAGGG
GTCGGCAATTGAACCGGTGCCTAGAGAAGGTGGCGCGGGGTAAACTGGGAAAGTGATGTCGTGTACTGGC
TCCGCCTTTTTCCCGAGGGTGGGGGAGAACCGTATATAAGTGCAGTAGTCGCCGTGAACGTTCTTTTTCG
CAACGGGTTTGCCGCCAGAACACAGGTAAGTGCCGTGTGTGGTTCCCGCGGGCCTGGCCTCTTTACGGGT
TATGGCCCTTGCGTGCCTTGAATTACTTCCACCTGGCTGCAGTACGTGATTCTTGATCCCGAGCTTCGGG
TTGGAAGTGGGTGGGAGAGTTCGAGGCCTTGCGCTTAAGGAGCCCCTTCGCCTCGTGCTTGAGTTGAGGC
CTGGCCTGGGCGCTGGGGCCGCCGCGTGCGAATCTGGTGGCACCTTCGCGCCTGTCTCGCTGCTTTCGAT
AAGTCTCTAGCCATTTAAAATTTTTGATGACCTGCTGCGACGCTTTTTTTCTGGCAAGATAGTCTTGTAA
ATGCGGGCCAAGATCTGCACACTGGTATTTCGGTTTTTGGGGCCGCGGGCGGCGACGGGGCCCGTGCGTC
CCAGCGCACATGTTCGGCGAGGCGGGGCCTGCGAGCGCGGCCACCGAGAATCGGACGGGGGTAGTCTCAA
GCTGGCCGGCCTGCTCTGGTGCCTGGCCTCGCGCCGCCGTGTATCGCCCCGCCCTGGGCGGCAAGGCTGG
CCCGGTCGGCACCAGTTGCGTGAGCGGAAAGATGGCCGCTTCCCGGCCCTGCTGCAGGGAGCTCAAAATG
GAGGACGCGGCGCTCGGGAGAGCGGGCGGGTGAGTCACCCACACAAAGGAAAAGGGCCTTTCCGTCCTCA
GCCGTCGCTTCATGTGACTCCACGGAGTACCGGGCGCCGTCCAGGCACCTCGATTAGTTCTCGAGCTTTT
GGAGTACGTCGTCTTTAGGTTGGGGGGAGGGGTTTTATGCGATGGAGTTTCCCCACACTGAGTGGGTGGA
GACTGAAGTTAGGCCAGCTTGGCACTTGATGTAATTCTCCTTGGAATTTGCCCTTTTTGAGTTTGGATCT
TGGTTCATTCTCAAGCCTCAGACAGTGGTTCAAAGTTTTTTTCTTCCATTTCAGGTGTCGTGAGAAGGGC
GAATTCGACCCAAGTTTGTACAAAAAAGCAGGCTGGATCCAGGTGCCACCATGGTGAGCGAGCTGATTAA
GGAGAACATGCACATGAAGCTGTACATGGAGGGCACCGTGAACAACCACCACTTCAAGTGCACATCCGAG
GGCGAAGGCAAGCCCTACGAGGGCACCCAGACCATGAGAATCAAGGCGGTCGAGGGCGGCCCTCTCCCCT
TCGCCTTCGACATCCTGGCTACCAGCTTCATGTACGGCAGCAAAACCTTCATCAACCACACCCAGGGCAT
CCCCGACTTCTTTAAGCAGTCCTTCCCCGAGGGCTTCACATGGGAGAGAGTCACCACATACGAAGATGGG
GGCGTGCTGACCGCTACCCAGGACACCAGCCTCCAGGACGGCTGCCTCATCTACAACGTCAAGATCAGAG
GGGTGAACTTCCCATCCAACGGCCCTGTGATGCAGAAGAAAACACTCGGCTGGGAGGCCTCCACCGAGAC
ACTGTACCCCGCTGACGGCGGCCTGGAAGGCAGAGCCGACATGGCCCTGAAGCTCGTGGGCGGGGGCCAC
CTGATCTGCAACCTTAAGACCACATACAGATCCAAGAAACCCGCTAAGAACCTCAAGATGCCCGGCGTCT
ACTATGTGGACAGGAGACTGGAAAGAATCAAGGAGGCCGACAAAGAGACATACGTCGAGCAGCACGAGGT
GGCTGTGGCCAGATACTGCGACCTCCCTAGCAAACTGGGGCACAAACTTAATTGAGAATTCTACCACCCA
GCTTTCTTGTACAAAGTGGTACGTCTCAAGACCAGAGGTCTCTGCTTCTCACGGACCATCTTTACCAGAC
AGTGTTACCATCTTTACCAGACAGTGTTACCATCTTTACCAGACAGTGTTACCATCTTTACCAGACAGTG
TTACAACCAGAAGAGACCTGTGCTTCACTCCTCAGGTGCAGGCTGCCTATCAGAAGGTGGTGGCTGGTGT
GGCCAATGCCCTGGCTCACAAATACCACTGAGATCTTTTTCCCTCTGCCAAAAATTATGGGGACATCATG
AAGCCCCTTGAGCATCTGACTTCTGGCTAATAAAGGAAATTTATTTTCATTGCAATAGTGTGTTGGAATT
TTTTGTGTCTCTCACTCGGAAGGACATATGGGAGGGCAAATCATTTAAAACATCAGAATGAGTATTTGGT
TTAGAGTTTGGCAACATATGCCCATATGCTGGCTGCCATGAACAAAGGTTGGCTATAAAGAGGTCATCAG
TATATGAAACAGCCCCCTGCTGTCCATTCCTTATTCCATAGAAAAGCCTTGACTTGAGGTTAGATTTTTT
TTATATTTTGTTTTGTGTTATTTTTTTCTTTAACATCCCTAAAATTTTCCTTACATGTTTTACTAGCCAG
ATTTTTCCTCCTCTCCTGACTACTCCCAGTCATAGCTGTCCCTCTTCTCTTATGGAGATCCCGAGCGGTG
CGTTTTTATGCTTGTAGTATTGTATAATGTTTTTAAGATCCAAGCTTCTGACCTCTTCTCTTCCTCCCAC
AGGGCCTCGAGACAATTGCATCGATGGTACCAGTGAAAGTCTGCAATGAATTCGAGTTGGCGCGCCTGTC
ATTCTAAATCTCTCTTTCAGCCTAAAGCTTTTTCCCCGTATCCCCCCAGGTGTCTGCAGGCTCAAAGAGC
AGCGAGAAGCGTTCAGAGGAAAGCGATCCCGTGCCACCTTCCCCGTGCCCGGGCTGTCCCCGCACGCTGC
CGGCTCGGGGATGCGGGGGGAGCGCCGGACCGGAGCGGAGCCCCGGGCGGCTCGCTGCTGCCCCCTAGCG
GGGGAGGGACGTAATTACATCCCTGGGGGCTTTGGGAGGGGGCTGTCCCCGTGAGCTCCCAGGCGCGCCT
GTCATTCTAAATCTCTCTTTCAGCCTAAAGCTTTTTCCCCGTATCCCCCCAGGTGTCTGCAGGCTCAAAG
AGCAGCGAGAAGCGTTCAGAGGAAAGCGATCCCGTGCCACCTTCCCCGTGCCCGGGCTGTCCCCGCACGC
TGCCGGCTCGGGGATGCGGGGGGAGCGCCGGACCGGAGCGGAGCCCCGGGCGGCTCGCTGCTGCCCCCTA
GCGGGGGAGGGACGTAATTACATCCCTGGGGGCTTTGGGGGGGGGCTGTCCCCGTGAGCTCCCAGGCGCG
CCAACTCGGTACCGTATCGATGTCGACGTTAACGCTAGTGATATCAACTTTGTATAGAAAAGTTGGCTCC
GAATTCGCCCTTGACAGCAGAGATCCAGTTTGGTTAATTAATTGGCTCCGGTGCCCGTCAGTGGGCAGAG
CGCACATCGCCCACAGTCCCCGAGAAGTTGTGGGGAGGGGTCGGCAATTGAACCGGTGCCTAGAGAAGGT
GGCGCGGGGTAAACTGGGAAAGTGATGTCGTGTACTGGCTCCGCCTTTTTCCCGAGGGTGGGGGAGAACC
GTATATAAGTGCAGTAGTCGCCGTGAACGTTCTTTTTCGCAACGGGTTTGCCGCCAGAACACAGGTAAGT
GCCGTGTGTGGTTCCCGCGGGCCTGGCCTCTTTACGGGTTATGGCCCTTGCGTGCCTTGAATTACTTCCA
CCTGGCTGCAGTACGTGATTCTTGATCCCGAGCTTCGGGTTGGAAGTGGGTGGGAGAGTTCGAGGCCTTG
CGCTTAAGGAGCCCCTTCGCCTCGTGCTTGAGTTGAGGCCTGGCCTGGGCGCTGGGGCCGCCGCGTGCGA
ATCTGGTGGCACCTTCGCGCCTGTCTCGCTGCTTTCGATAAGTCTCTAGCCATTTAAAATTTTTGATGAC
CTGCTGCGACGCTTTTTTTCTGGCAAGATAGTCTTGTAAATGCGGGCCAAGATCTGCACACTGGTATTTC
GGTTTTTGGGGCCGCGGGCGGCGACGGGGCCCGTGCGTCCCAGCGCACATGTTCGGCGAGGCGGGGCCTG
CGAGCGCGGCCACCGAGAATCGGACGGGGGTAGTCTCAAGCTGGCCGGCCTGCTCTGGTGCCTGGCCTCG
CGCCGCCGTGTATCGCCCCGCCCTGGGCGGCAAGGCTGGCCCGGTCGGCACCAGTTGCGTGAGCGGAAAG
ATGGCCGCTTCCCGGCCCTGCTGCAGGGAGCTCAAAATGGAGGACGCGGCGCTCGGGAGAGCGGGCGGGT
GAGTCACCCACACAAAGGAAAAGGGCCTTTCCGTCCTCAGCCGTCGCTTCATGTGACTCCACGGAGTACC
GGGCGCCGTCCAGGCACCTCGATTAGTTCTCGAGCTTTTGGAGTACGTCGTCTTTAGGTTGGGGGGAGGG
GTTTTATGCGATGGAGTTTCCCCACACTGAGTGGGTGGAGACTGAAGTTAGGCCAGCTTGGCACTTGATG
TAATTCTCCTTGGAATTTGCCCTTTTTGAGTTTGGATCTTGGTTCATTCTCAAGCCTCAGACAGTGGTTC
AAAGTTTTTTTCTTCCATTTCAGGTGTCGTGAGAAGGGCGAATTCGACCCAAGTTTGTACAAAAAAGCAG
GCTCGCCACCATGGTGAGCAAGGGCGAGGAGCTGTTCACCGGGGTGGTGCCCATCCTGGTCGAGCTGGAC
GGCGACGTAAACGGCCACAAGTTCAGCGTGAGGGGCGAGGGCGAGGGCGATGCCACCAACGGCAAGCTGA
CCCTGAAGTTCATCTGCACCACCGGCAAGCTGCCCGTGCCCTGGCCCACCCTCGTGACCACCCTGAGCCA
CGGCGTGCAGTGCTTCGCCCGCTACCCCGACCACATGAAGCAGCACGACTTCTTCAAGTCCGCCATGCCC
GAAGGCTACGTCCAGGAGCGCACCATCTTCTTCAAGGACGACGGCACCTACAAGACCCGCGCCGAGGTGA
AGTTCGAGGGCGACACCCTAGTGAACCGCATCGAGCTGAAGGGCGTCGACTTCAAGGAGGACGGCAACAT
CCTGGGGCACAAGCTGGAGTACAACTTCAACAGCCACAACATCTATATCATGGCCGTCAAGCAGAAGAAC
GGCATCAAGGTGAACTTCAAGATCCGCCACAACGTGGAGGACGGCAGCGTGCAGCTCGCCGACCACTACC
AGCAGAACACCCCCATCGGCGACGGCCCCGTGCTGCTGCCCGACAGCCACTACCTGAGCACCCAGTCCGT
GCTGAGCAAAGACCCCAACGAGAAGCGCGATCACATGGTCCTGCTGGAGTTCCGCACCGCCGCCGGGATC
ACTCTCGGCATGGACGAGCTGTACAAGTAATACCACCCAGCTTTCTTGTACAAAGTGGTACGCGTGAATT
CACTCCTCAGGTGCAGGCTGCCTATCAGAAGGTGGTGGCTGGTGTGGCCAATGCCCTGGCTCACAAATAC
CACTGAGATCTTTTTCCCTCTGCCAAAAATTATGGGGACATCATGAAGCCCCTTGAGCATCTGACTTCTG
GCTAATAAAGGAAATTTATTTTCATTGCAATAGTGTGTTGGAATTTTTTGTGTCTCTCACTCGGAAGGAC
ATATGGGAGGGCAAATCATTTAAAACATCAGAATGAGTATTTGGTTTAGAGTTTGGCAACATATGCCCAT
ATGCTGGCTGCCATGAACAAAGGTTGGCTATAAAGAGGTCATCAGTATATGAAACAGCCCCCTGCTGTCC
ATTCCTTATTCCATAGAAAAGCCTTGACTTGAGGTTAGATTTTTTTTATATTTTGTTTTGTGTTATTTTT
TTCTTTAACATCCCTAAAATTTTCCTTACATGTTTTACTAGCCAGATTTTTCCTCCTCTCCTGACTACTC
CCAGTCATAGCTGTCCCTCTTCTCTTATGGAGATCCCTCGACCTGCAGCCCAAGCTTGGCGTAATCATGG
TCATAGCTGTTTCCTGTGTGAAATTGTTATCCGCTCACAATTCCACACAACATACGAGCCGGAAGCATAA
AGTGTAAAGCCTGGGGTGCCTAATGAGTGAGCTAACTCACATTAATTGCGTTGCGCTCACTGCCCGCTTT
CCAGTCGGGAAACCTGTCGTGCCAGCGGATCGACAGTACTAAGCTTGGTCTAATACCCAATCTCTCGTCT
TATCCAGATGTTTTATACGCCTCTGGCCCGTGTCTCAAAATCTCTGATGTTACATTGCACAAGATAAAAT
AATATCATCATGAACAATAAAACTGTCTGCTTACATAAACAGTAATACAAGGGGTGTTATGAGCCATATT
CAACGGGAAACGTCGAGGCCGCGATTAAATTCCAACATGGATGCTGATTTATATGGGTATAAATGGGCTC
GCGATAATGTCGGGCAATCAGGTGCGACAATCTATCGCTTGTATGGGAAGCCCGATGCGCCAGAGTTGTT
TCTGAAACATGGCAAAGGTAGCGTTGCCAATGATGTTACAGATGAGATGGTCAGACTAAACTGGCTGACG
GAATTTATGCCTCTTCCGACCATCAAGCATTTTATCCGTACTCCTGATGATGCATGGTTACTCACCACTG
CGATCCCCGGAAAAACAGCATTCCAGGTATTAGAAGAATATCCTGATTCAGGTGAAAATATTGTTGATGC
GCTGGCAGTGTTCCTGCGCCGGTTGCATTCGATTCCTGTTTGTAATTGTCCTTTTAACAGCGATCGCGTA
TTTCGTCTCGCTCAGGCGCAATCACGAATGAATAACGGTTTGGTTGATGCGAGTGATTTTGATGACGAGC
GTAATGGCTGGCCTGTTGAACAAGTCTGGAAAGAAATGCATAAACTTTTGCCATTCTCACCGGATTCAGT
CGTCACTCATGGTGATTTCTCACTTGATAACCTTATTTTTGACGAGGGGAAATTAATAGGTTGTATTGAT
GTTGGACGAGTCGGAATCGCAGACCGATACCAGGATCTTGCCATCCTATGGAACTGCCTCGGTGAGTTTT
CTCCTTCATTACAGAAACGGCTTTTTCAAAAATATGGTATTGATAATCCTGATATGAATAAATTGCAGTT
TCATTTGATGCTCGATGAGTTTTTCTAATCAGAATTGGTTAATTGGTTGTAACACTGGCAGAGCATTACG
CTGACTTGACGGGACGGCGCAAGCTCATGACCAAAATCCCTTAACGTGAGTTACGCGTCGTTCCACTGAG
CGTCAGAGGTATCACTAGTATTACAGAGGTAAGTTATAACAGTCGCCTAACCC
Features (pLannotate 1.2.2; 28 found; start..end, strand, type, name):
     87..675     -  rep_origin     ori: high-copy-number ColE1/pMB1/pBR322/pUC origin of replication
    846..1706    -  CDS            AmpR: β-lactamase; bla; confers resistance to ampicillin, carbenicillin, and related antibiotics
   1707..1778    -  promoter       AmpR promoter: bla
   1857..2456    +  CDS            PuroR: puromycin N-acetyltransferase; pac from Streptomyces alboniger; confers resistance to puromycin
   2461..2541    +  CDS            HBB (fragment): HBB_PONPY - Experimental evidence at transcript level: Swiss-Prot protein existence level 2. Involved in oxygen transport from the lung to the various peripheral tissues. From Pongo pygmaeus (Bornean orangutan).
   2612..2667    +  polyA_signal   β-globin poly(A) signal: rabbit β-globin polyadenylation signal (Gil and Proudfoot, 1987)
   3646..3666    +  protein_bind   attB4: mutant version of attB; core recombination site for the Gateway® BP reaction BP Clonase™
   3734..3945    +  promoter       EF-1α core promoter: core promoter for human elongation factor EF-1α
   3946..4884    +  intron         EF-1α intron A: intron upstream of the start codon of human EF-1α
   4911..4931    +  protein_bind   attB1: mutant version of attB; core recombination site for the Gateway® BP reaction BP Clonase™
   4951..5646    +  CDS            mKate2: mKate2 is a basic (constitutively fluorescent) red fluorescent protein published in 2009, derived from Entacmaea quadricolor. It is reported to be a rapidly-maturing monomer with moderate acid sensitivity.
   5666..5690    -  protein_bind   attB2: mutant version of attB; recombination site for the Gateway® BP reaction BP Clonase™
   5834..5908    +  CDS            HBB (fragment): HBB_PONPY - Experimental evidence at transcript level: Swiss-Prot protein existence level 2. Involved in oxygen transport from the lung to the various peripheral tissues. From Pongo pygmaeus (Bornean orangutan).
   5979..6034    +  polyA_signal   β-globin poly(A) signal: rabbit β-globin polyadenylation signal (Gil and Proudfoot, 1987)
   6418..6443    +  misc_feature   SA: splice acceptor site
   7115..7135    +  protein_bind   attB4: mutant version of attB; core recombination site for the Gateway® BP reaction BP Clonase™
   7203..7414    +  promoter       EF-1α core promoter: core promoter for human elongation factor EF-1α
   7415..8353    +  intron         EF-1α intron A: intron upstream of the start codon of human EF-1α
   8380..8400    +  protein_bind   attB1: mutant version of attB; core recombination site for the Gateway® BP reaction BP Clonase™
   8411..9127    +  CDS            EBFP2: EBFP2 is a basic (constitutively fluorescent) blue fluorescent protein published in 2007, derived from Aequorea victoria. It is reported to be a rapidly-maturing monomer with moderate acid sensitivity.
   9135..9159    -  protein_bind   attB2: mutant version of attB; recombination site for the Gateway® BP reaction BP Clonase™
   9163..9243    +  CDS            HBB (fragment): HBB_PONPY - Experimental evidence at transcript level: Swiss-Prot protein existence level 2. Involved in oxygen transport from the lung to the various peripheral tissues. From Pongo pygmaeus (Bornean orangutan).
   9314..9369    +  polyA_signal   β-globin poly(A) signal: rabbit β-globin polyadenylation signal (Gil and Proudfoot, 1987)
   9752..9774    -  protein_bind   lac operator (fragment): The lac repressor binds to the lac operator to inhibit transcription in E. coli. This inhibition can be relieved by adding lactose or isopropyl-β-D-thiogalactopyranoside (IPTG). lac repressor encoded by lacI
   9778..9808    -  promoter       lac promoter: promoter for the E. coli lac operon
   9823..9844    -  protein_bind   CAP binding site: CAP binding activates transcription in the presence of cAMP. E. coli catabolite activator protein
   9857..9896    -  CDS            lacI (fragment): lac repressor; lacI; The lac repressor binds to the lac operator to inhibit transcription in E. coli. This inhibition can be relieved by adding lactose or isopropyl-β-D-thiogalactopyranoside (IPTG).
  10069..10878   +  CDS            KanR: aminoglycoside phosphotransferase; aph(3')-Ia; confers resistance to kanamycin in bacteria or G418 (Geneticin®) in eukaryotes
