[The description below was written by a language model from this plasmid's Addgene catalogue record and pLannotate feature annotations shown in this document.]
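Description:
LSB-hsa-miR-141-3p is a mammalian expression plasmid from a synthetic-biology series built on the Low Sensor Backbone (LSB). It is designed to report the activity of the human microRNA miR-141-3p by two-colour fluorescence. In bacteria it replicates from a high-copy ColE1/pUC-type origin and carries both an ampicillin (β-lactamase) and a kanamycin (aph(3')-Ia) resistance gene. The annotated depositor sequence is about 11 kb.

The payload consists of two parallel transcription units with the same architecture. Each has a human EF-1α core promoter with its intron A, Gateway attB4/attB1/attB2 scars flanking the promoter and coding sequence, and a rabbit β-globin 3' region with polyadenylation signal. One unit expresses the red fluorescent protein mKate2, and according to the record it carries the miR-141-3p target in its 3' UTR. The target itself is not annotated in the feature table, though there is an unannotated stretch between attB2 and the β-globin sequence where it would fit. The other unit expresses EBFP2 without a target and serves as an internal reference. Active miR-141-3p in a transfected cell represses mKate2, so miRNA activity is read out as a drop in red fluorescence relative to blue, which normalises for delivery and expression differences.

A puromycin N-acetyltransferase gene with its own β-globin poly(A) allows puromycin selection in mammalian cells, although no dedicated promoter for it is annotated. The depositor notes that the repeated poly(A) elements make the plasmid inherently unstable. The physical plasmid also differs slightly from the deposited sequence, including short insertions flanking the puromycin coding region that do not impair selection.
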