Addgene plasmid #103238: LSB-hsa-miR-141-3p
Purpose: Used to sense miRNA activity using fluorescence based tools. hsa-miR-141-3p target in 3' UTR of of mKate. miRNA activity can be measured by the repression of mKate2 relative to EBFP2 fluorescent proteins . Plasmid is inherently unstable; please see Depositor Comments
Depositing lab: Ron Weiss. Depositing organization: Massachusetts Institute of Technology. Publication: A mixed antagonistic/synergistic miRNA repression model enables accurate predictions of multi-input miRNA sensor activity. Gam JJ, Babb J, Weiss R. Nat Commun. 2018 Jun 22;9(1):2430. doi: 10.1038/s41467-018-04575-0. PubMed 29934631.
Backbone
  Vector backbone: Low Sensor Backbone (LSB)
  Vector type: Mammalian Expression, Synthetic Biology
Growth in bacteria
  Bacterial resistance: Ampicillin and Kanamycin, 100 & 50 μg/mL
  Growth temperature: 30°C
  Growth strain: NEB Stable
  Copy number: High Copy
Gene/Insert
  Gene/Insert name: hsa-miR-141-3p target
  Species: H. sapiens (human)
  Entrez Gene: MIR141 (a.k.a. MIRN141, mir-141)
  Promoter: EF-1a
  Cloning method: Gibson Cloning
Terms and licenses: Academic/Nonprofit Terms; Industry Terms: Not Available to Industry
Depositor comments: Please note that this plasmid is inherently unstable due to a repeating poly A element. We recommend performing a diagnostic digest on multiple colonies upon receipt. The depositors would like to note the presence of several discrepancies between the depositor sequence and physical plasmid sequence. In particular, the sequences upstream and downstream of the puromycin coding region have 10 bp insertions which do not affect the ability to perform puromycin selection. The sequences for those regions within the physical plasmids are as follows: Upstream of Puro: GAATTCGACCGCCTGTCTCAAGGTGCCACC; Downstream of Puro: GCTTTGAGACTACGCGTGAATTCACTCCTC.
How to cite: LSB-hsa-miR-141-3p was a gift from Ron Weiss (Addgene plasmid # 103238 ; http://n2t.net/addgene:103238 ; RRID:Addgene_103238)
