>Addgene plasmid #103238 | LSB-hsa-miR-141-3p | depositor partial sequence | sequence record 195526 | hsa-miR-141-3p target
CCATCTTTACCAGACAGTGTTA
