>Addgene plasmid #103238 | LSB-hsa-miR-141-3p | addgene partial sequence | sequence record 269450 | mKate2-F 5'-ACCCGCTAAGAACCTCAAGA-3'
AAGGAGGCCGACAAAGAGACATACGTCGAGCAGCACGAGGTGGCTGTGGCCAGATACTGCGACCTCCCTA
GCAAACTGGGGCACAAACTTAATTGAGAATTCTACCACCCAGCTTTCTTGTACAAAGTGGTACGTCTCAA
GACCAGAGGTCTCTGCTTCTCACGGACCATCTTTACCAGACAGTGTTACCATCTTTACCAGACAGTGTTA
CCATCTTTACCAGACAGTGTTACCATCTTTACCAGACAGTGTTACAACCAGAAGAGACCTGTGCTTCACT
CCTCAGGTGCAGGCTGCCTATCAGAAGGTGGTGGCTGGTGTGGCCAATGCCCTGGCTCACAAATACCACT
GAGATCTTTTTCCCTCTGCCAAAAATTATGGGGACATCATGAAGCCCCTTGAGCATCTGACTTCTGGCTA
ATAAAGGAAATTTATTTTCATTGCAATAGTGTGTTGGAATTTTTTGTGTCTCTCACTCGGAAGGACATAT
GGGAGGGCAAATCATTTAAAACATCAGAATGAGTATTTGGTTTAGAGTTTGGCAACATATGCCCATATGC
TGGCTGCCATGAACAAAGGTTGGCTATAAAGAGGTCATCAGTATATGAAACAGCCCCCTGCTGTCCATTC
CTTATTCCATAGAAAAGCCTTGACTTGAGGTTAGATTTT
